>Addgene plasmid #117357 | pmiRGLO-PTPN18-201 | addgene full sequence | sequence record 231679 | Addgene NGS Result
GCCACCTTCTACTCCTCCCCTAGTCAGGAAGTTCCCCCCCGCCCCGCAGCTCGCGTCGTGCAGGACGTGA
CAAATGGAAGTAGCACGTCTCACTAGTCTCGTGCAGATGGACAGCACCGCTGAGCAATGGAAGCGGGTAG
GCCTTTGGGGCAGCGGCCAATAGCAGCTTTGCTCCTTCGCTTTCTGGGCTCAGAGGCTGGGAAGGGGTGG
GTCCGGGGGCGGGCTCAGGGGCGGGCTCAGGGGCGGGGCGGGCGCCCGAAGGTCCTCCGGAGGCCCGGCA
TTCTGCACGCTTCAAAAGCGCACGTCTGCCGCGCTGTTCTCCTCTTCCTCATCTCCGGGCCTTTCGACCT
GCAGCCCAAGCTTGGCAATCCGGTACTGTTGGTAAAGCCACCATGGAAGATGCCAAAAACATTAAGAAGG
GCCCAGCGCCATTCTACCCACTCGAAGACGGGACCGCCGGCGAGCAGCTGCACAAAGCCATGAAGCGCTA
CGCCCTGGTGCCCGGCACCATCGCCTTTACCGACGCACATATCGAGGTGGACATTACCTACGCCGAGTAC
TTCGAGATGAGCGTTCGGCTGGCAGAAGCTATGAAGCGCTATGGGCTGAATACAAACCATCGGATCGTGG
TGTGCAGCGAGAATAGCTTGCAGTTCTTCATGCCCGTGTTGGGTGCCCTGTTCATCGGTGTGGCTGTGGC
CCCAGCTAACGACATCTACAACGAGCGCGAGCTGCTGAACAGCATGGGCATCAGCCAGCCCACCGTCGTA
TTCGTGAGCAAGAAAGGGCTGCAAAAGATCCTCAACGTGCAAAAGAAGCTACCGATCATACAAAAGATCA
TCATCATGGATAGCAAGACCGACTACCAGGGCTTCCAAAGCATGTACACCTTCGTGACTTCCCATTTGCC
ACCCGGCTTCAACGAGTACGACTTCGTGCCCGAGAGCTTCGACCGGGACAAAACCATCGCCCTGATCATG
AACAGTAGTGGCAGTACCGGATTGCCCAAGGGCGTAGCCCTACCGCACCGCACCGCTTGTGTCCGATTCA
GTCATGCCCGCGACCCCATCTTCGGCAACCAGATCATCCCCGACACCGCTATCCTCAGCGTGGTGCCATT
TCACCACGGCTTCGGCATGTTCACCACGCTGGGCTACTTGATCTGCGGCTTTCGGGTCGTGCTCATGTAC
CGCTTCGAGGAGGAGCTATTCTTGCGCAGCTTGCAAGACTATAAGATTCAATCTGCCCTGCTGGTGCCCA
CACTATTTAGCTTCTTCGCTAAGAGCACTCTCATCGACAAGTACGACCTAAGCAACTTGCACGAGATCGC
CAGCGGCGGGGCGCCGCTCAGCAAGGAGGTAGGTGAGGCCGTGGCCAAACGCTTCCACCTACCAGGCATC
CGCCAGGGCTACGGCCTGACAGAAACAACCAGCGCCATTCTGATCACCCCCGAAGGGGACGACAAGCCTG
GCGCAGTAGGCAAGGTGGTGCCCTTCTTCGAGGCTAAGGTGGTGGACTTGGACACCGGTAAGACACTGGG
TGTGAACCAGCGCGGCGAGCTGTGCGTCCGTGGCCCCATGATCATGAGCGGCTACGTTAACAACCCCGAG
GCTACAAACGCTCTCATCGACAAGGACGGCTGGCTGCACAGCGGCGACATCGCCTACTGGGACGAGGACG
AGCACTTCTTCATCGTGGACCGGCTGAAGAGCCTGATCAAATACAAGGGCTACCAGGTAGCCCCAGCCGA
ACTGGAGAGCATCCTGCTGCAACACCCCAACATCTTCGACGCCGGGGTCGCCGGCCTGCCCGACGACGAT
GCCGGCGAGCTGCCCGCCGCAGTCGTCGTGCTGGAACACGGTAAAACCATGACCGAGAAGGAGATCGTGG
ACTATGTGGCCAGCCAGGTTACAACCGCCAAGAAGCTGCGCGGTGGTGTTGTGTTCGTGGACGAGGTGCC
TAAAGGACTGACCGGCAAGTTGGACGCCCGCAAGATCCGCGAGATTCTCATTAAGGCCAAGAAGGGCGGC
AAGATCGCCGTGTAATTCTAGTTGTTTAAACGAGCTCGGTCTAACGCCAGTTCCTGCCTGTTGCCTCTTG
TGAGCTCGGACTGCTGATGCCCCGGTGCTGCTGAGCGCCGTGCGCAGAATGGAAACAGTGGGCCTGGATC
AAAGTTAAAGTTTCTCAGGGTGGGAAATGTGGGGGCTTTGCCCCAATGACTGTAGCATTCAAGGCTTGAG
GCTGGAGGAGGTAGCTAGGGTATAGTGGCTGGTGAGGCTGCACAGAGCAGATTCAAGAAAGAAGATCAGG
AAGGGGCATGACCCCTGAGTTATGAAGGGGAGAAGGGACAGATGAGCTTCCGGAGACTGCTCTCCTCACC
ACACAGCACTAGTCCATCCTCAGCACCTGAGCCTCCCTCACTTGGACACTCAGGGGACCACACAGAGAAG
TGGATGGACACTTCGCCATCCAGGCAGAACTAAGCCAGGCATAACCACAGCCAAGCAGATTAACCCCAGG
CAGACCGATAAAAAGACCTCCAGATAGGCAGACAGACAGATGGACCACCAACCTGGACAGACAGCCAAAG
CTTCAGAGATACAGTCCACAGGTGGACAAAGGGATCCCCAGCCAGAGAGAGAGAGACCAGCCAACAGCTT
GATAGACCAGTGCAGCCAGAGAGACCACCAAACAGAGCCCCCAAAAGACAGACATCTCTGCTAGCTGGAC
AGCCAGGTGGACCCCCTAAGTTAGATTACTAGACAGATATAAACAGATCCCCTGCTGAACAGATACACAG
AGTTCTCAGACCCCACCCCCACCCTCAGGTGGGCTGGCTGGCTGACAGACCTTCTGGCCAGACAGACTCC
TAACCAACCAGATGGACTGCCAGACAGGCAGACATCAGCCACATGGAATCCTGACATCCCAGCCAGCCGG
CCAGACTCTCATCTTGATGTCTTGATGGATGGACCCCAGCTAGTCAGACATGATCCTCCAGATTGACAGA
CAAGTCCCCCAAATGAGTACACATCTCCAGCTATTCAGACAGATGGACCCCCAGCAAATCAGGACCTATC
TAGGCAGACCCCAGCCAGACCCCCGCCAGACAGACTCCCAACCAGACTGACCCCTTACTATTCACACAGC
CTGCCGAGTAGCTGGGACTACAGGTCTAATTTTTTTTTTTTTTAAGAAATGAGTTTTTGCCATGTTGCCC
AGACTGGTCTTGAACTCCCAACCTCAAGCAATCCTCCTGCCTCAGCCTCCCAAAGTGCTGAGATTACAGG
TGTGAGCCACCAGGCTCAGCCCCCTAAGATTTGAAACACTTTAAATGGCCCATGGTAGGGTTCCTGCTAG
GATAAAACATTAAGCGGCTGTTAAAAGAAATAAAAGGAGGACACGTCTCTGTGCACTGGTGTGGACAAAT
CTCCAAGTCACTGCAAAATGGAAAAAGTATAAGATGCTCTTTCCCTGAACCTCAAGGGTCCCGCCCCTCT
CACTTTCAGGTCTCTGGACCTCTGACTGACACTGTGCCTGCCCAGGTCCCTGTATGCACTGCCACAGTGC
CCTGGGCCCCATGTCCACCCCTGTCCTGCCCTTCTCTGGGATAGGGCTGGCCTTCCTCTGCCTCTGCCTG
GCTGCATCCATGGTCGATCTCAAGTGCCTTGGCATGAACTCCACTCTCCTGCAGCCTTCAATCAAGGAAT
GATGGGGATGTGTACATACCCCACCCCACCCCTTGGCAGGGTGATGCTGAGGTGTGGATTTTTAACAGTT
CCCAGACTTTCCCAGGAGGCTTGGGTTTGGGTGCCCACAGTGGGAGCTGGTGTGATATCATACCTTCGCC
GGCCGCCTTTCCTTCCTGTTCTCTGTGCCCCTACTCCCACTCTAGAGCTGCCCCGTTTCTCTGTTTTCGT
GAAAGAGCTGACCCTGTGCTGCCTCCCACTCTCCCAATGCCCCTGCCACTCCTGTGAGCCTGCTGCTGGT
GAGGTCGGTGCTGACCTCTGTGTTGCTGGATAATGAGTCATCTATCTCTGGAGGAGAAGAAAGGCAGGTC
CTCCACAGCCCTGATAAAATCTCCAAGTCTCCCAGTTTCGGGTCCCTCTCCTGGGATGCAGACCCACTGC
CTGCCCAGCTGGTACGATCCACATGCCCTCTTCTTGGGAATAGGGGCATGGGAAAGTGACTAAAGATACT
GTTCTGGCTGCTGTGTTCACTGTGAGTAATAAACTGTCCATTTCTCCGATTCAAGTCGACCTGCAGGCAT
GCAAGCTGATCCGGCTGCTAACAAAGCCCGAAAGGAAGCTGAGTTGGCTGCTGCCACCGCTGAGCAATAA
CTAGCATAACCCCTTGGGGCGGCCGCTTCGAGCAGACATGATAAGATACATTGATGAGTTTGGACAAACC
ACAACTAGAATGCAGTGAAAAAAATGCTTTATTTGTGAAATTTGTGATGCTATTGCTTTATTTGTAACCA
TTATAAGCTGCAATAAACAAGTTAACAACAACAATTGCATTCATTTTATGTTTCAGGTTCAGGGGGAGAT
GTGGGAGGTTTTTTTAAGCAAGTAAAACCTCTACAAATGTGGTAAAATCGAATTTTAACAAAATATTAAC
GCTTACAATTTCCTGATGCGGTATTTTCTCCTTACGCATCTGTGCGGTATTTCACACCGCATACGCGGAT
CTGCGCAGCACCATGGCCTGAAATAACCTCTGAAAGAGGAACTTGGTTAGGTACCTTCTGAGGCGGAAAG
AACCAGCTGTGGAATGTGTGTCAGTTAGGGTGTGGAAAGTCCCCAGGCTCCCCAGCAGGCAGAAGTATGC
AAAGCATGCATCTCAATTAGTCAGCAACCAGGTGTGGAAAGTCCCCAGGCTCCCCAGCAGGCAGAAGTAT
GCAAAGCATGCATCTCAATTAGTCAGCAACCATAGTCCCGCCCCTAACTCCGCCCATCCCGCCCCTAACT
CCGCCCAGTTCCGCCCATTCTCCGCCCCATGGCTGACTAATTTTTTTTATTTATGCAGAGGCCGAGGCCG
CCTCGGCCTCTGAGCTATTCCAGAAGTAGTGAGGAGGCTTTTTTGGAGGCCTAGGCTTTTGCAAAAAGCT
TGATTCTTCTGACACAACAGTCTCGAACCAAAGGCTGGAGCCACCATGGCTTCCAAGGTGTACGACCCCG
AGCAACGCAAACGCATGATCACTGGGCCTCAGTGGTGGGCTCGCTGCAAGCAAATGAACGTGCTGGACTC
CTTCATCAACTACTATGATTCCGAGAAGCACGCCGAGAACGCCGTGATTTTTCTGCATGGTAACGCTGCC
TCCAGCTACCTGTGGAGGCACGTCGTGCCTCACATCGAGCCCGTGGCTAGATGCATCATCCCTGATCTGA
TCGGAATGGGTAAGTCCGGCAAGAGCGGGAATGGCTCATATCGCCTCCTGGATCACTACAAGTACCTCAC
CGCTTGGTTCGAGCTGCTGAACCTTCCAAAGAAAATCATCTTTGTGGGCCACGACTGGGGGGCTTGTCTG
GCCTTTCACTACTCCTACGAGCACCAAGACAAGATCAAGGCCATCGTCCATGCTGAGAGTGTCGTGGACG
TGATCGAGTCCTGGGACGAGTGGCCTGACATCGAGGAGGATATCGCCCTGATCAAGAGCGAAGAGGGCGA
GAAAATGGTGCTTGAGAATAACTTCTTCGTCGAGACCATGCTCCCAAGCAAGATCATGCGGAAACTGGAG
CCTGAGGAGTTCGCTGCCTACCTGGAGCCATTCAAGGAGAAGGGCGAGGTTAGACGGCCTACCCTCTCCT
GGCCTCGCGAGATCCCTCTCGTTAAGGGAGGCAAGCCCGACGTCGTCCAGATTGTCCGCAACTACAACGC
CTACCTTCGGGCCAGCGACGATCTGCCTAAGATGTTCATCGAGTCCGACCCTGGGTTCTTTTCCAACGCT
ATTGTCGAGGGAGCTAAGAAGTTCCCTAACACCGAGTTCGTGAAGGTGAAGGGCCTCCACTTCAGCCAGG
AGGACGCTCCAGATGAAATGGGTAAGTACATCAAGAGCTTCGTGGAGCGCGTGCTGAAGAACGAGCAGAC
CGGTGGTGGGAGCGGAGGTGGCGGATCAGGTGGCGGAGGCTCCGGAGGGATTGAACAAGATGGATTGCAC
GCAGGTTCTCCGGCCGCTTGGGTGGAGAGGCTATTCGGCTATGACTGGGCACAACAGACAATCGGCTGCT
CTGATGCCGCCGTGTTCCGGCTGTCAGCGCAGGGGCGCCCGGTTCTTTTTGTCAAGACCGACCTGTCCGG
TGCCCTGAATGAACTGCAGGACGAGGCAGCGCGGCTATCGTGGCTGGCCACGACGGGCGTTCCTTGCGCA
GCTGTGCTCGACGTTGTCACTGAAGCGGGAAGGGACTGGCTGCTATTGGGCGAAGTGCCGGGGCAGGATC
TCCTGTCATCTCACCTTGCTCCTGCCGAGAAAGTATCCATCATGGCTGATGCAATGCGGCGGCTGCATAC
GCTTGATCCGGCTACCTGCCCATTCGACCACCAAGCGAAACATCGCATCGAGCGAGCACGTACTCGGATG
GAAGCCGGTCTTGTCGATCAGGATGATCTGGACGAAGAGCATCAGGGGCTCGCGCCAGCCGAACTGTTCG
CCAGGCTCAAGGCGCGCATGCCCGACGGCGAGGATCTCGTCGTGACCCATGGCGATGCCTGCTTGCCGAA
TATCATGGTGGAAAATGGCCGCTTTTCTGGATTCATCGACTGTGGCCGGCTGGGTGTGGCGGACCGCTAT
CAGGACATAGCGTTGGCTACCCGTGATATTGCTGAAGAGCTTGGCGGCGAATGGGCTGACCGCTTCCTCG
TGCTTTACGGTATCGCCGCTCCCGATTCGCAGCGCATCGCCTTCTATCGCCTTCTTGACGAGTTCTTCTG
AGCGGGACTCTGGGGTTCGAAATGACCGACCAAGCGACGCCCAACCTGCCATCACGATGGCCGCAATAAA
ATATCTTTATTTTCATTACATCTGTGTGTTGGTTTTTTGTGTGAATCGATAGCGATAAGGATCCTCTTTG
CGCTTGCGTTTTCCCTTGTCCAGATAGCCCAGTAGCTGACATTCATCCGGGGTCAGCACCGTTTCTGCGG
ACTGGCTTTCTACGTAATGGTTTCTTAGACGTCAGGTGGCACTTTTCGGGGAAATGTGCGCGGAACCCCT
ATTTGTTTATTTTTCTAAATACATTCAAATATGTATCCGCTCATGAGACAATAACCCTGATAAATGCTTC
AATAATATTGAAAAAGGAAGAGTATGAGTATTCAACATTTCCGTGTCGCCCTTATTCCCTTTTTTGCGGC
ATTTTGCCTTCCTGTTTTTGCTCACCCAGAAACGCTGGTGAAAGTAAAAGATGCTGAAGATCAGTTGGGT
GCACGAGTGGGTTACATCGAACTGGATCTCAACAGCGGTAAGATCCTTGAGAGTTTTCGCCCCGAAGAAC
GTTTTCCAATGATGAGCACTTTCAAAGTTCTGCTATGTGGCGCGGTATTATCCCGTATTGACGCCGGGCA
AGAGCAACTCGGTCGCCGCATACACTATTCTCAGAATGACTTGGTTGAGTACTCACCAGTCACAGAAAAG
CATCTTACGGATGGCATGACAGTAAGAGAATTATGCAGTGCTGCCATAACCATGAGTGATAACACTGCGG
CCAACTTACTTCTGACAACTATCGGAGGACCGAAGGAGCTAACCGCTTTTTTGCACAACATGGGGGATCA
TGTAACTCGCCTTGATCGTTGGGAACCGGAGCTGAATGAAGCCATACCAAACGACGAGCGTGACACCACG
ATGCCTGTAGCAATGGCAACAACGTTGCGCAAACTATTAACTGGCGAACTACTTACTCTAGCTTCCCGGC
AACAATTAATAGACTGGATGGAGGCGGATAAAGTTGCAGGACCACTTCTGCGCTCGGCCCTTCCGGCTGG
CTGGTTTATTGCTGATAAATCTGGAGCCGGTGAGCGTGGGTCTCGCGGTATCATTGCAGCACTGGGGCCA
GATGGTAAGCCCTCCCGTATCGTAGTTATCTACACGACGGGGAGTCAGGCAACTATGGATGAACGAAATA
GACAGATCGCTGAGATAGGTGCCTCACTGATTAAGCATTGGTAATTCGAAATGACCGACCAAGCGACGCC
CAACCGGTATCAGCTCACTCAAAGGCGGTAATACGGTTATCCACAGAATCAGGGGATAACGCAGGAAAGA
ACATGTGAGCAAAAGGCCAGCAAAAGGCCAGGAACCGTAAAAAGGCCGCGTTGCTGGCGTTTTTCCATAG
GCTCCGCCCCCCTGACGAGCATCACAAAAATCGACGCTCAAGTCAGAGGTGGCGAAACCCGACAGGACTA
TAAAGATACCAGGCGTTTCCCCCTGGAAGCTCCCTCGTGCGCTCTCCTGTTCCGACCCTGCCGCTTACCG
GATACCTGTCCGCCTTTCTCCCTTCGGGAAGCGTGGCGCTTTCTCATAGCTCACGCTGTAGGTATCTCAG
TTCGGTGTAGGTCGTTCGCTCCAAGCTGGGCTGTGTGCACGAACCCCCCGTTCAGCCCGACCGCTGCGCC
TTATCCGGTAACTATCGTCTTGAGTCCAACCCGGTAAGACACGACTTATCGCCACTGGCAGCAGCCACTG
GTAACAGGATTAGCAGAGCGAGGTATGTAGGCGGTGCTACAGAGTTCTTGAAGTGGTGGCCTAACTACGG
CTACACTAGAAGGACAGTATTTGGTATCTGCGCTCTGCTGAAGCCAGTTACCTTCGGAAAAAGAGTTGGT
AGCTCTTGATCCGGCAAACAAACCACCGCTGGTAGCGGTGGTTTTTTTGTTTGCAAGCAGCAGATTACGC
GCAGAAAAAAAGGATTTCAAGAAGATCCTTTGATCTTTTCTACGGGGTCTGACGCTCAGTGGAACGAAAA
CTCACGTTAAGGGATTTTGGTCATGAGATTATCAAAAAGGATCTTCACCTAGATCCTTTTATAGTCCGGA
AATACAGGAACGCACGCTGGATGGCCCTTCGCTGGGATGGTGAAACCATGAAAAATGGCAGCTTCAGTGG
ATTAAGTGGGGGTAATGTGGCCTGTACCCTCTGGTTGCATAGGTATTCATACGGTTAAAATTTATCAGGC
GCGATTGCGGCAGTTTTTCGGGTGGTTTGTTGCCATTTTTACCTGTCTGCTGCCGTGATCGCGCTGAACG
CGTTTTAGCGGTGCGTACAATTAAGGGATTATGGTAAATCCACTTACTGTCTGCCCTCGTAGCCATCGAG
ATAAACCGCAGTACTCCGGCCACGATGCGTCCGGCGTAGAGGATCGAGATCTACCGGGTAGGGGAGGCGC
TTTTCCCAAGGCAGTCTGGAGCATGCGCTTTAGCAGCCCCGCTGGGCACTTGGCGCTACACAAGTGGCCT
CTGGCCTCGCACACATTCCACATCCACCGGTAGGCGCCAACCGGCTCCGTTCTTTGGTGGCCCCTTCGC
Features (pLannotate 1.2.2; 19 found; start..end, strand, type, name):
    393..2045    +  CDS            luciferase: firefly luciferase synthetic luc2 version of the luciferase gene
   3210..3305    -  CDS            C8orf17 (fragment): MOST1_HUMAN - Experimental evidence at protein level: Swiss-Prot protein existence level 1. May be involved in cell survival, proliferation and progression of cancer cells. From Homo sapiens (Human).
   4254..4277    +  misc_feature   MCS (fragment): pUC18/19 multiple cloning site
   4284..4333    +  CDS            SET1 (fragment): solubility-enhancement tag derived from T7 phage gene 10B
   4341..4360    +  terminator     T7 terminator (fragment): transcription terminator for bacteriophage T7 RNA polymerase
   4382..4503    -  polyA_signal   SV40 poly(A) signal: SV40 polyadenylation signal
   4526..4594    -  CDS            large T antigen (fragment): large T antigen from SV40 (simian virus 40)
   4599..4631    +  rep_origin     M13 ori (fragment): M13 bacteriophage origin of replication; arrow indicates direction of (+) strand synthesis
   4632..4683    -  misc_feature   bom (fragment): basis of mobility region from pBR322
   4748..5105    +  promoter       SV40 promoter: SV40 enhancer and early promoter
   5156..6088    +  CDS            hRluc: Renilla luciferase human codon-optimized
   6139..6931    +  CDS            NeoR/KanR (fragment): aminoglycoside phosphotransferase from Tn5; aph(3')-II (or nptII); confers resistance to neomycin, kanamycin, and G418 (Geneticin®)
   6995..7043    +  polyA_signal   poly(A) signal: synthetic polyadenylation signal
   7064..7156    -  CDS            tnpA (fragment): TN5P_ECOLX - Also known as tnp. Experimental evidence at protein level: Swiss-Prot protein existence level 1. Mediates transposition of transposon Tn5 by a 'cut and paste' mechanism. First, the monomeric transposase binds the 19 bp inverted DNA repeats flanking the transposon. Then, dimerization of the DNA- bound transposase creates a synaptic DNA complex. After nicking of the first DNA strand, excision of the transposon proceeds through a series of intermediates. The transposase then mediates the insertion of the transposon at a new site by strand transfer. The activity of the wild- type tran
   7199..7303    +  promoter       AmpR promoter: bla
   7304..8164    +  CDS            AmpR: β-lactamase; bla; confers resistance to ampicillin, carbenicillin, and related antibiotics
   8322..8910    -  rep_origin     ori: high-copy-number ColE1/pMB1/pBR322/pUC origin of replication
   9026..9309    +  misc_feature   cer region: ColE1-derived recombination site that helps to maintain plasmids as monomers
   9366..346     +  promoter       PGK promoter (across the origin): mouse phosphoglycerate kinase 1 promoter
