[The description below was written by a language model from this plasmid's Addgene catalogue record and pLannotate feature annotations shown in this document.]
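Description:
pmiRGLO-PTPN18-201 is a mammalian dual-luciferase reporter plasmid built on the Promega pmiRGLO backbone and used to test whether a 3' untranslated region is targeted by a microRNA. It carries roughly 2.2 kb of the human PTPN18 3' UTR (transcript PTPN18-201), inserted by Gibson assembly immediately downstream of the firefly luciferase coding sequence. The NheI and XbaI sites that flanked the cloning position were both destroyed in the process. The full sequenced plasmid is about 9.5 kb. In bacteria it is maintained at high copy through a ColE1/pUC-type origin with ampicillin resistance (AmpR under its own bla promoter). A ColE1 cer site, which helps keep the plasmid monomeric, is also annotated.

The primary reporter is the synthetic luc2 firefly luciferase, driven by the mouse PGK-1 promoter, so the PTPN18 UTR becomes part of the luciferase transcript. A microRNA that binds this UTR should therefore reduce firefly signal. A second, independent cassette uses the SV40 enhancer/early promoter to express human codon-optimised Renilla luciferase, followed by the Tn5 neomycin phosphotransferase sequence and a synthetic poly(A) signal. Renilla activity serves as the internal normalisation control, and the neomycin marker permits G418 selection in mammalian cells. An SV40 poly(A) signal lies after the insert region. Several small annotated fragments (a C8orf17 match within the UTR, T7 terminator, SET1, M13 ori, bom, tnpA) are probably short similarity hits or backbone remnants rather than functional parts. The associated publication concerns the miR-124 regulatory network during human neurogenesis, suggesting the construct was used to examine PTPN18 as a candidate miR-124 target.
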