Addgene plasmid #117357: pmiRGLO-PTPN18-201
Purpose: Dual luciferase assay for miRNA-targeted UTR
Depositing lab: Volker Busskamp. Depositing organization: Technische Universitaet Dresden. Publication: Combined Experimental and System-Level Analyses Reveal the Complex Regulatory Network of miR-124 during Human Neurogenesis. Kutsche LK, Gysi DM, Fallmann J, Lenk K, Petri R, Swiersy A, Klapper SD, Pircs K, Khattak S, Stadler PF, Jakobsson J, Nowick K, Busskamp V. Cell Syst. 2018 Sep 28. pii: S2405-4712(18)30358-2. doi: 10.1016/j.cels.2018.08.011. PubMed 30292704.
Backbone
  Vector backbone: pmiRGLO
  Backbone manufacturer: Promega
  Backbone size w/o insert (bp): 7334
  Vector type: Mammalian Expression, Luciferase
  Selectable markers: Neomycin (select with G418)
Growth in bacteria
  Bacterial resistance: Ampicillin, 100 μg/mL
  Growth temperature: 37°C
  Growth strain: DH5alpha
  Copy number: High Copy
Gene/Insert
  Gene/Insert name: 3' UTR PTPN18-201
  Species: H. sapiens (human)
  Insert size (bp): 2185
  Promoter: Murine PGK-1
  Tag / fusion protein: luciferase (N terminal on backbone)
  Cloning method: Gibson Cloning
  Sequencing primers: 5′ Fluc-F1 (AGAAGCTGCGCGGTGGTGTTGTG); 3′ T7terminal
Terms and licenses: Academic/Nonprofit Terms; Industry Terms: Not Available to Industry
Depositor comments: 5' NheI cloning site destroyed, 3' XbaI cloning site destroyed
How to cite: pmiRGLO-PTPN18-201 was a gift from Volker Busskamp (Addgene plasmid # 117357 ; http://n2t.net/addgene:117357 ; RRID:Addgene_117357)
